>Addgene plasmid #247315 | pLN055 | addgene full sequence | sequence record 493811 | Addgene NGS Result
CCACCGCGGTGGCGGCCGCCCCGGCCAGCCTCGCAGAGCAGGATTCCCGTTGAGCACCGCCAGGTGCGAA
TAAGGGACAGTGAAGAAGGAACACCCGCTCGCGGGTGGGCCTACTTCACCTATCCTGCCCGGCTGACGCC
GTTGGATACACCAAGGAAAGTCTACACGAACCCTTTGGCAAAATCCTGTATATCGTGCGAAAAAGGATGG
ATATACCGAAAAAATCGCTATAATGACCCCGAAGCAGGGTTATGCAGCGGAAAAGATCCGTCGACGGCCG
CTCTAGAACTAGTGGATCCAAATAAAACGAAAGGCTCAGTCGAAAGACTGGGCCTTTCGTTTTATCTGTT
GTTTGTCGCATTATACGCAAGGCGACAAGGTGCTGATGCCGCTGGCGATTCAGGTTCATCATGCCGTTTG
TGATGGCTTCCATGTCGGCAGAATGCTTAATGAATTACAACAGTTTTTATATAAGCTTAGGTGCGGCGCC
GACCATGATGGACGAGCTGAAGTCCATCTCGGACTCCTGGCTTTCGCATCACGCCGGCGGCGAAAAGAGC
TTCTCGATGGGGGGCTTTGACCCACGTTATGTGGCCGAGTTCCCCGTCGCGGTTGTTCGCAGTGAAGGCA
AGATCGTCGCCTTCGCCACGCTGTGGACGACGGCCGCCAAGACGGCGTTCTCCATGGACCTGATGCGCTA
CTCTGACGAAGCGCCCAAGAACGTCATGGACTATCTGTTCGTCGAGCTGCTGCAGTGGGGCAAGGACGAG
GGATACAGCGCCTTCGAGTTCGGCGTCGCGCCGCTGGCGGGTCTGCAGGATCGCCCTCTGGCCCCGATCA
TGTCGCGCGTCGGCCGGCTGCTCTACGAGCGCGGCGAGGAGATCTATAACTTCCAGGGTGTGCGTCGCTA
CAAGGACAAGTACGACCCGGTCTGGCAGCCGCGCTACATTGCCGCGCCTCAGAAGTGGGCGATCCCGTTC
CTGCTCGCCGACATCGGGCTGCTGTCGTCCGGTGGGGTCTCCGGCCTGGCGAAACGACCCAAGAAGCTCC
CGGAGAAGGCCGCGACCTAGTAGCGCGTCTGGTTACCCGTCTGGACGCCGAGCAGGTTCACCAGATGCAC
CAGCATCAGCATCAGTCCGACCACGCAGATCATCATCATCGGCCGCCAAGGGATCAGCCGCGGGCCCTTG
AGAATATTGATCGGACGCGCGCCCAGCCAGCCGAAGAGCACGGCGAGGATCAGGAACAGGATCGCGGCGG
CGGCGGTGACGGGCAGGTCCATGCGCGCTTCTAGGCCTGCGACAATCCGCCTGGCAAATGGTTAACCAGT
GTTAACCCTCTTGCTTTTGAACCGCGCTACAGAGTGATGGGACTCTGTCCTGATTCCTCCACAGTGAATC
GCACAGCCACTACATCTGGCGTTTTCGTCGCGTTTACACCCTAGGAATCGGTGACTAGCGTTTTCCCCAG
GTGCGGGGAGATCGATTCGCATGACGGCGGCTTCGCCATGGAGCGTTAAGGGGATTGACCCCAAGGCACG
GGAGGTCGCGAAAGACCTCGCGCGTCGCTCCGGCATGACTTTGGGTGAATGGCTGAACCGAATGATCATC
GAAGGCGATGGTCAGACCGCTGATCCGCGTCTCGCGGGGGACGATGTCCCCAACCGCGCCTATCTCGAGA
TTGTCAAAGATGATGCGCCGCCGCGCATCGAGATCGCCGAGCATCCGGCAGATGAGGTTGGTCGCGTCGC
GCTGGCGCTGGATCGCCTGACCCAACGCATTGAAGCCGCCGAGGGGCGCAACGCCGCCGCCATCACCGGC
ATCGATCACTCCGTCCGTGACGCCCTGACGCGTCTGGGCGCATCCGAACGTGAGCAGATCGCCGTCGCCG
CCCGGTTCGAGGGCGCTGTCGACGAACTGAAGACCGAGCAGGCTCGGGCCACCGAACGTCTGCGCCGGAT
CGAGAGCGAGGCGGCGGGTCCGCGCTCGGCCGAGGCGTTGCGCGCGCTTGAAGGCGCCTTGGGCAAGGTC
GCCGGACACCTTTACGAAGGCGAGGCGCGGACGCGCGAGGCGATCGCGACCCTGGAAGCCAAGCTGAACC
AGCAGAGCTCGGGCGATCCCAGCGCGCTGGTCGAGGCTGTGGTCGCGCGACTGGGCGAACGCCTCGAAGC
CGCCGAAACCCGCACCAGCGACGCGCTGCGCGAACTGGGCGCGTCGTTCCAGGCCCTGGATCAGCGCCAG
GAACTGGTCGACCGCATCCGCCAGAGCGAAGAGCGCACGCTCCGCATGCTGGAAGAAGCGCGCGAGAAGA
TCGACAGCCGTCTGTCCGAGGCGCAGCGGAAGCTGGAAGCTGCGCCGCCGTCGCCGCCGCCCGCGCAGGC
TCCGGCGCCGGTTGCGACTGCTCAGCGTCCGGTTCCGCCGGCGGCTTCGCCCTTCGAGGACAACTATTTC
AGCCAGGCCGCCTCGTTCAGCACGTCTGAGGATGAGGCTGACGCGTTTGATGCGCCGCCTGCGCCGGCCC
GTAGCTTCGAGGTGGCGGAGTTCCCGGCTGCGGAGCCGGAAGAACCGGCCTTCGCACACGATGACTACGC
GATCGCCGATGGCTTCGAGCCGGAAAGCCCGCGCTATGAAGTCGAGCCTGAGGTCTCCGACTTCGCGCCC
GCCGAGCCGTCGCGTCCGATGTCGACCCGCGATATCATCGAGCAGGCCCGCGCCGCCGCGCGCGCCGCCG
CCGCCTCGGAAGGCAAGGGCGGCAAGGCCAAGTCGGCGAAGAAGGAAAAGGCTTCCAAGGCCAGCGGCTC
GCTGTTCAGCGGCTTTGGCGGTTTCTCGACCAAGAAGTCGAAGGCGCGCTTGGGCGCGACCGTGACGACG
GCCCTCGTTGTCTTCGCCGCCGCCGGCGCGCTCGGGGCCGGCGTGGGCGGCCTGCTGCTGCTGAACACCG
ACGACGGCAACAACTCGCCCAGCCGCGTCGCCCAGGCGATCGCTGGTCGCAAGGCCGATGTCGAGGTGAA
TGGTCCCGAGGCTGACACGACCCCCGGCGCGCCGCGCGCCGCCGTCGCGCTGACGACGGGCAAGGTCGTC
CCAGCCGAGGTCGAGGCCCCTGCAGCCCCGCCGACCAACGAAGCCAAGGCCCTGTTCGAGGACGCGGTCC
GTAAGATCGAGTCGGGGGACCGCTCGGGCGTCGAGTTGCTGAAGCGCGCCGCCAATGGCGGCTACCCGGC
CGCGCAGTTCTACCTCTCGAAGATGTACGAGGGCGGCAAGAACGGCGTGAAGGTCGATATGGCCGAAGCG
CGCCGCTGGAGTGAGCGCGCCGCCAACGGTGGCGATCCGCGGGCCATGCACAACCTGGCCCTCTACTACT
TCAAGGGCGAGGGCGGTCCGCGCAATTCGACGACGGCCGCCAGCTGGTTCCGCAAGGCCGCCGACATGGG
CCTGGTCGACAGCCAGTTCAACCTGGCTCAGCTCTACGAAAGCGGACTGGGCGTCAGCCAGAATCCGGCC
GAAGCCTACAAATGGTATGTGATCGCCGGCCGCGCTGGGGATTCGACCGCGCGGGGCCGCGCCACGGCGC
TGCGCTCGCAGCTGACCGCAGAGGCCCAGCAGACCGCTGACCGCTCGGCCTTGGCCTTCCGTCCGCAGAC
TCAGGTCCAGACCGCCAGTCTGTCGTCCGCTGCGCCGGCCGCCGCAAACGCCAACCTTGGCGTTGCGCAG
CGTGTCCTGTCGCAGCTGGGCTATTACCAGGGGCCGCGCGACGGTGTCTCGTCGCCCGCCCTGCGCATGG
CGATCGCGGCCTATCAGCGTGATCAGGGTCTGCCCCCCACCGGATCGGTGGACGCCGAGACCCTCAATCG
CCTGTCGGTCTACGCGCGCTAAACGCCTCGCGACCTCGCGCTTTGCCGGGAAGGGGCCTTAATTAATATG
CATGGTACCTTAAGATCTCGAGCTCCGGAGAATTCGAACGTTACGCGTACCGGTGCTAGCTGCAGCCCGG
GGGATCCACTAGTTCTAGAGCGGCCATTCACTGGCCGTCGTTTTACAACGTCGTGACTGGGAAAACCCTG
GCGTTACCCAACTTAATCGCCTTGCAGCACATCCCCCTTTCGCCAGCGGTATCAGCTCACTCAAAGGCGG
TAATACGGTTATCCACAGAATCAGGGGATAACGCAGGAAAGAACATGTGAGCAAAAGGCCAGCAAAAGGC
CAGGAACCGTAAAAAGGCCGCGTTGCTGGCGTTTTTCCATAGGCTCCGCCCCCCTGACGAGCATCACAAA
AATCGACGCTCAAGTCAGAGGTGGCGAAACCCGACAGGACTATAAAGATACCAGGCGTTTCCCCCTGGAA
GCTCCCTCGTGCGCTCTCCTGTTCCGACCCTGCCGCTTACCGGATACCTGTCCGCCTTTCTCCCTTCGGG
AAGCGTGGCGCTTTCTCATAGCTCACGCTGTAGGTATCTCAGTTCGGTGTAGGTCGTTCGCTCCAAGCTG
GGCTGTGTGCACGAACCCCCCGTTCAGCCCGACCGCTGCGCCTTATCCGGTAACTATCGTCTTGAGTCCA
ACCCGGTAAGACACGACTTATCGCCACTGGCAGCAGCCACTGGTAACAGGATTAGCAGAGCGAGGTATGT
AGGCGGTGCTACAGAGTTCTTGAAGTGGTGGCCTAACTACGGCTACACTAGAAGAACAGTATTTGGTATC
TGCGCTCTGCTGAAGCCAGTTACCTTCGGAAAAAGAGTTGGTAGCTCTTGATCCGGCAAACAAACCACCG
CTGGTAGCGGTGGTTTTTTTGTTTGCAAGCAGCAGATTACGCGCAGAAAAAAAGGATCTCAAGAAGATCC
TTTGATCTTTTCTACGGGGTCTGACGCTCAGTGGAACGAAAACTCACGTTAAGGGATTTTGGTCATGAGA
TTATCAAAAAGGATCTTCACCTAGATCCTTTTAGGGGGGGGGGGGCGCTGAGGTCTGCCTCGTGAAGAAG
GTGTTGCTGACTCATACCAGGCCTGAATCGCCCCATCATCCAGCCAGAAAGTGAGGGAGCCACGGTTGAT
GAGAGCTTTGTTGTAGGTGGACCAGTTGGTGATTTTGAACTTTTGCTTTGCCACGGAACGGTCTGCGTTG
TCGGGAAGATGCGTGATCTGATCCTTCAACTCAGCAAAAGTTCGATTTATTCAACAAAGCCGCCGTCCCG
TCAAGTCAGCGTAATGCTCTGCCAGTGTTACAACCAATTAACCAATTCTGATTAGAAAAACTCATCGAGC
ATCAAATGAAACTGCAATTTATTCATATCAGGATTATCAATACCATATTTTTGAAAAAGCCGTTTCTGTA
ATGAAGGAGAAAACTCACCGAGGCAGTTCCATAGGATGGCAAGATCCTGGTATCGGTCTGCGATTCCGAC
TCGTCCAACATCAATACAACCTATTAATTTCCCCTCGTCAAAAATAAGGTTATCAAGTGAGAAATCACCA
TGAGTGACGACTGAATCCGGTGAGAATGGCAAAAGCTTATGCATTTCTTTCCAGACTTGTTCAACAGGCC
AGCCATTACGCTCGTCATCAAAATCACTCGCATCAACCAAACCGTTATTCATTCGTGATTGCGCCTGAGC
GAGACGAAATACGCGATCGCTGTTAAAAGGACAATTACAAACAGGAATCGAATGCAACCGGCGCAGGAAC
ACTGCCAGCGCATCAACAATATTTTCACCTGAATCAGGATATTCTTCTAATACCTGGAATGCTGTTTTCC
CGGGGATCGCAGTGGTGAGTAACCATGCATCATCAGGAGTACGGATAAAATGCTTGATGGTCGGAAGAGG
CATAAATTCCGTCAGCCAGTTTAGTCTGACCATCTCATCTGTAACATCATTGGCAACGCTACCTTTGCCA
TGTTTCAGAAACAACTCTGGCGCATCGGGCTTCCCATACAATCGATAGATTGTCGCACCTGATTGCCCGA
CATTATCGCGAGCCCATTTATACCCATATAAATCAGCATCCATGTTGGAATTTAATCGCGGCCTCGAGCA
AGACGTTTCCCGTTGAATATGGCTCATAACACCCCTTGTATTACTGTTTATGTAAGCAGACAGTTTTATT
GTTCATGATGATATATTTTTATCTTGTGCAATGTAACATCAGAGATTTTGAGACACAACGTGGCTTTCCC
CCCCCCCCC
Features (pLannotate 1.2.2; 11 found; start..end, strand, type, name):
      1..19      +  misc_feature   MCS (fragment): pBluescript multiple cloning site
     21..130     -  oriT           oriT: incP origin of transfer
    275..299     +  misc_feature   MCS (fragment): pBluescript multiple cloning site
    299..345     +  terminator     rrnB T1 terminator: transcription terminator T1 from the E. coli rrnB gene
    360..464     +  CDS            CmR (fragment): chloramphenicol acetyltransferase; cat; confers resistance to chloramphenicol
   1491..3869    +  CDS            podJ (fragment): PODJ_CAUVC - Experimental evidence at protein level: Swiss-Prot protein existence level 1. PodJL provides the positional information for the localization of several polar organelles (pili, adhesive holdfast and chemotactic apparatus) by recruiting structural (CpaE) and regulatory (PleC) proteins to a specific cell pole. From Caulobacter vibrioides (strain ATCC 19089 / CB15) (Caulobacter crescentus).
   3980..4015    -  misc_feature   MCS (fragment): pBluescript multiple cloning site
   4016..4107    +  CDS            lacZα (fragment): LacZα fragment of β-galactosidase; lacZ fragment
   4234..4822    -  rep_origin     ori: high-copy-number ColE1/pMB1/pBR322/pUC origin of replication
   4945..5091    -  CDS            TRA2_ECOLX (fragment): Protein predicted: Swiss-Prot protein existence level 4. Required for transposition of transposon Tn903. From Escherichia coli.
   5232..6047    -  CDS            KanR: aminoglycoside phosphotransferase; aph(3')-Ia; confers resistance to kanamycin in bacteria or G418 (Geneticin®) in eukaryotes
