[The description below was written by a language model from this plasmid's Addgene catalogue record and pLannotate feature annotations shown in this document.]
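Description:
pLN055 is a bacterial expression plasmid built on the pXYFPN backbone (the depositor describes it as pXYFPN-2-PPodJ-PodJΔCC4-6) that carries a truncated version of the Caulobacter crescentus polarity scaffold gene podJ under its own promoter, PPodJ. The annotated 6,169-nt sequence shows a high-copy ColE1/pUC-type origin for propagation in E. coli and an aph(3')-Ia kanamycin resistance gene as the selectable marker, flanked by a remnant of Tn903 transposase sequence. An incP oriT allows the plasmid to be mobilised by conjugation from E. coli into a recipient such as Caulobacter. No replication origin specific to Caulobacter is annotated, and the record does not say how the plasmid is maintained there. Other backbone remnants include pBluescript multiple cloning site fragments, a short lacZα fragment, a small piece of a chloramphenicol acetyltransferase gene (too short to be functional) and an rrnB T1 terminator located upstream of the insert region, which would limit read-through transcription into the cassette.

The payload is annotated as a partial podJ coding sequence of about 2.4 kb, consistent with an internal deletion; the construct name indicates removal of coiled-coil regions 4 to 6 (ΔCC4-6). The roughly 1 kb unannotated stretch before the coding sequence presumably contains the PodJ promoter, although it is not labelled in the feature table. Despite the YFP-related backbone name, no fluorescent protein is annotated, and the record does not mention a tag. PodJ recruits structural and regulatory proteins such as CpaE and PleC to a specific cell pole. This deletion variant, expressed from its native promoter, is suited to testing which PodJ domains are needed for scaffold interactions and cell polarity development in Caulobacter.
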