Addgene plasmid #247315: pLN055
Purpose: Expression of PodJΔCC4-6 under the control of the PodJ promoter (KanR)
Depositing lab: Wei Zhao. Depositing organization: Shenzhen Institute of Advanced Technology (SIAT), Chinese Academy of Sciences. Publication: Scaffold-Scaffold Interaction Facilitates Cell Polarity Development in Caulobacter crescentus. Lu N, Duvall SW, Zhao G, Kowallis KA, Zhang C, Tan W, Sun J, Petitjean HN, Tomares DT, Zhao GP, Childers WS, Zhao W. mBio. 2023 Apr 25;14(2):e0321822. doi: 10.1128/mbio.03218-22. Epub 2023 Mar 27. PubMed 36971555.
Backbone
  Vector backbone: pXYFPN
  Vector type: Bacterial Expression
Growth in bacteria
  Bacterial resistance: Kanamycin, 50 μg/mL
  Growth temperature: 37°C
  Growth strain: DH5alpha
  Copy number: Unknown
Gene/Insert
  Gene/Insert name: PodJΔCC4-6
  Species: Caulobacter crescentus
  Entrez Gene: podJ (a.k.a. CCNA_02125)
  Promoter: PPodJ
  Cloning method: Gibson Cloning
  Sequencing primers: 5′ gaagtgggcgatcccgttc; 3′ ctgataccgctggcgaaag
Terms and licenses: Academic/Nonprofit Terms; Industry Terms: Not Available to Industry
Depositor comments: pXYFPN-2-PPodJ-PodJΔCC4-6
How to cite: pLN055 was a gift from Wei Zhao (Addgene plasmid # 247315 ; http://n2t.net/addgene:247315 ; RRID:Addgene_247315)
